Addgene plasmid #32378: pML1357
Depositing lab: Michael Niederweis. Depositing organization: University of Alabama at Birmingham. Publication: Taking phage integration to the next level as a genetic tool for mycobacteria. Huff J, Czyz A, Landick R, Niederweis M. Gene. 2010 Nov 15;468(1-2):8-19. Epub 2010 Aug 6. 10.1016/j.gene.2010.07.012 PubMed 20692326.
Backbone
  Vector backbone: pML603
  Vector type: bacterial integration vector
Growth in bacteria
  Bacterial resistance: Hygromycin, 200 μg/mL
  Growth temperature: 37°C
  Growth strain: DH5alpha
  Copy number: High Copy
Gene/Insert
  Gene/Insert name: int Giles; gfpm2+; xylEm; ttsbiA, ttsbiB
  Cloning method: Restriction Enzyme; 5′ cloning site MLU I (not destroyed); 3′ cloning site ASC I (not destroyed)
  Sequencing primers: 5′ Lox Pfw
Terms and licenses: Academic/Nonprofit Terms; Industry Terms: Not Available to Industry
Depositor comments: This is an improved Giles integration vector for stable gene integration in mycobacteria with codon optimized gfp and xylE as reporter genes; terminators to protect expression cassette against transcriptional interference.
How to cite: pML1357 was a gift from Michael Niederweis (Addgene plasmid # 32378 ; http://n2t.net/addgene:32378 ; RRID:Addgene_32378)
