[The description below was written by a language model from this plasmid's Addgene catalogue record and pLannotate feature annotations shown in this document.]
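Description:
pML1357 is a bacterial integration vector built on the pML603 backbone for stable, single-copy insertion of genes into mycobacterial chromosomes using the integration system of mycobacteriophage Giles. It is propagated in E. coli as a high-copy plasmid through a ColE1/pUC-type origin. It is selected with hygromycin via the Streptomyces hygroscopicus hygromycin phosphotransferase gene, a marker that works in both E. coli and mycobacteria. No mycobacterial replication origin is annotated, which fits a design in which the plasmid persists in mycobacteria only by integrating. The catalogue lists the Giles integrase gene (int Giles) as part of the insert, but the automated feature table does not annotate it or an attachment site. The roughly 1.5 kb unannotated stretch between the origin and the hygromycin cassette may hold these elements, though the record does not confirm this.

The payload comprises two reporter genes described as codon-optimized for mycobacteria. One is gfpm2+, detected by the annotation software as a Folding Reporter GFP-like green fluorescent protein. The other is xylEm, a catechol 2,3-dioxygenase of Pseudomonas putida origin that gives a colorimetric readout and lies on the opposite strand. The terminators ttsbiA and ttsbiB are included, according to the depositor, to shield the expression cassette from transcriptional interference. The promoters driving the reporters are not stated. Two loxP sites in the same orientation flank a region containing xylE, the E. coli origin and the hygromycin gene, so Cre would be expected to excise that segment after integration. The short mimA, β-lactamase and Streptomyces coelicolor fragments are probably incidental homology hits. The vector serves as an improved Giles-based tool for gene integration and reporter expression in mycobacteria.
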