Features (pLannotate 1.2.2; 9 found; start..end, strand, type, name):
     21..734     +  CDS            Folding Reporter GFP: Folding Reporter GFP is a basic (constitutively fluorescent) green fluorescent protein published in 1999, derived from Aequorea victoria.
   1173..1206    +  protein_bind   loxP: Cre-mediated recombination occurs in the 8-bp core sequence (GCATACAT). Cre recombinase
   1258..2178    -  CDS            xylE: XYLE1_PSEPU - Experimental evidence at protein level: Swiss-Prot protein existence level 1. From Pseudomonas putida (Arthrobacter siderocapsulatus).
   2307..2459    +  CDS            mimA (fragment): MIMA_MYCS2 - Experimental evidence at protein level: Swiss-Prot protein existence level 1. Component of the propane 2-monooxygenase multicomponent enzyme system which is involved in the degradation of propane via the O2-dependent hydroxylation of propane (PubMed:21183637). Also involved in the degradation of acetone via the O2-dependent hydroxylation of acetone (PubMed:26293913). Also able to catalyze the oxidation of phenol, methylethylketone (2-butanone), 1-propanol and 2-propanol (PubMed:21183637, PubMed:23892738, PubMed:23171424, PubMed:26293913). From Mycolicibacterium smegmatis (strain A
   2658..3246    +  rep_origin     ori: high-copy-number ColE1/pMB1/pBR322/pUC origin of replication
   4822..4902    -  CDS            bla(M) (fragment): β-lactamase lacking the signal sequence; bla(M); allows cytosolic expression of β-lactamase
   5014..6006    +  CDS            hyg: KHYB_STRHY - Experimental evidence at protein level: Swiss-Prot protein existence level 1. The aminoglycoside phosphotransferases achieve inactivation of their antibiotic substrates by phosphorylation. From Streptomyces hygroscopicus.
   6019..6052    +  protein_bind   loxP: Cre-mediated recombination occurs in the 8-bp core sequence (GCATACAT). Cre recombinase
   6149..6253    +  CDS            Y4104_STRCO (fragment): Protein inferred from homology: Swiss-Prot protein existence level 3. From Streptomyces coelicolor (strain ATCC BAA-471 / A3(2) / M145).
>Addgene plasmid #32378 | pML1357 | depositor full sequence | sequence record 36947 | pML1357 sequence 6454 bps
TAACAGAAAGGAGGTTAATAATGTCGAAGGGCGAGGAGCTGTTCACCGGCGTCGTCCCGATCCTGGTCGA
GCTGGACGGTGACGTCAACGGCCACAAGTTCTCCGTCTCCGGCGAGGGTGAGGGCGACGCCACCTACGGC
AAGCTGACCCTGAAGTTCATCTGCACCACCGGTAAGCTGCCGGTCCCGTGGCCGACCCTGGTCACCACCC
TGACCTACGGCGTCCAGTGCTTCTCCCGCTACCCGGACCACATGAAGCGCCACGACTTCTTCAAGTCCGC
CATGCCGGAGGGTTACGTCCAGGAGCGCACCATCTCCTTCAAGGACGACGGTAACTACAAGACCCGTGCC
GAGGTCAAGTTCGAGGGCGACACCCTGGTCAACCGCATCGAGCTGAAGGGCATCGACTTCAAGGAGGACG
GTAACATCCTGGGCCACAAGCTGGAGTACAACTACAACTCCCACAACGTCTACATCACCGCGGACAAGCA
GAAGAACGGCATCAAGGCCAACTTCAAGACCCGCCACAACATCGAGGACGGTGGCGTCCAGCTAGCCGAC
CACTACCAGCAGAACACCCCGATCGGCGACGGCCCGGTCCTGCTGCCGGACAACCACTACCTGTCCACCC
AGTCCGCCCTGTCCAAGGACCCGAACGAGAAGCGCGACCACATGGTCCTGCTGGAGTTCGTCACCGCCGC
CGGCATCACCCACGGCATGGACGAGCTGTACAAGTAGATTTAAATAAGCTTTAGCTAATTAATTGGGGAC
CCTAGAGGTCCCCTTTTTTATTTTATCGATAAAAAAAAAAGCCCCGCAATCGCGGGGCTTTTTTTTTTAC
GCGTCGCCGACCTACACGTATTCGCAGAGTTAAGCGGTCACCCCCGCCGGTTTGACCCCAATTTTGACCC
CAATTGCATCGGGGTTCGGGGCGATTCGCCGATGTCCGCCATTGTGCGCAACCGGGCGTGACCTGCGGAT
TCGGTACCCGGGCGGATCCACGCGGATGCCTTTTGAATGACTGGGGGTCAAGGGGTCGCAGGTTCAAATC
CTGTCAGCCCGACGCAGATCAGGGGCGGTTTTCCGGAGACGGGAAGCCGCCCCTTTTTCTGTTTGACCCC
AATTTTGACCCCAATTGCTCCGGCGTCCGTCCGCGTCCGTCGAGGGCGCGCCATAACTTCGTATAGCATA
CATTATACGAAGTTATGATATCAAAAAAAAGCCCGCCATTAGGCGGGCTCAATTGAGCGGCCGCTCAGGT
CAGCACGGTCATGAAGCGCTCGTTCAGGATGCGGTCGTGGTAGAAGATGGCCTTGCCCAGCTGGTCGGTG
GTCCAGGTCACCGGCTTGTGGTCCGGGTAGTTGTAGTCGCCGCCGCAGAACACCTCGTTGCGGTTGCCCG
ACGGGTCGAAGAAGTAGATGGTCTTGCCGTGGGTCAGGCCGTGGCGGGTCGGGCCGATGTCGATGGAGGT
GTCGGTCATCGAGATCAGGTCGGCGGCGCGCAGCAGGTCCTCCCAGGTCTCCAGGTGGAACGACACGTGG
TGCAGCCGGCCCTTCTCCGGGTGGTGGATGAAGGCCACGTCGTGGGCCTTGGTGGACAGCGACAGGAACT
GGGCCACGCGGGTGCCGTTCTCGTCCAGCACCTGCTCGGCCAGGTAGAAGCCCAGCACCTTGGTGAACAG
GTCGTAGGTGGCCGGCAGCTCGTCGCCGTACATCAGGGCGTGGTCGAAGCGCACGGCGGCCATGCCCTTC
AGGTCGCGCGGCCAGGCCTCCGGGTTCACGTCGTTCAGGCCCCACTTGCCGGTGTACTCCTTGTCGGCGT
ACAGCTCGAAGTGGTGGCCCGACGGGGCCTGGAAGCGCACGCGGCGGCCACACGAGTTCAGCTCGCCGGC
CGGCAGCTGCTCCACGGCACAGCCGTAGGCCATCAGGTCGCGCTCCAGCTGGCGCAGGGCGTCCTCGTCC
ACCACCTTGAAGCCCATGAAGTCCATGCCCGGCTCGTCGGCCTCGCGCAGCACCAGCGAGAACTTGTCCA
CCTCGGTCCAGGCCTTCAGGTACACGCGGCCCTGGTCGTCGCGGTCCATCTCGATCAGGCCCAGCAGCTC
GACGTAGTGCTCCAGGGCCTTCGACATGTCCAGCACGCGCAGCTGGACGTGGCCCGGCCGCATCACGCCC
TTGTTCATTATTCCTCCTTTCTAGTACTTCGGTCGACGTGTGCGCGTAGCCGCTGCGCCAGAACACCCGC
ATCGCGGTGTCCAGTGCGACGTCCGGATCGAACTCCTTGTGACGGGCCATGTGCCAATTCTAGTTCGTCG
AGAAGGTCGACGGCCAGTGGAGGACGTACTGCTCCGAGACCTGCTACTGGACCGACGCCGTCGCGTTCCG
GGGTGAGTACGAGGGCAGGGAAACCCCGAACATGGGACGGCTCACCGGGTTCCGAGAATGGGAGACCCTG
CACCACGGCAATCCAATAATTGTAGAAATATTGGTAACTGTCAGACCAAGTTTACTCATATATACTTTAG
ATTGATTTAAAACTTCATTTTTAATTTAAAAGGATCTAGGTGAAGATCCTTTTTGATAATCTCATGACCA
AAATCCCTTAACGTGAGTTTTCGTTCCACTGAGCGTCAGACCCCGTAGAAAAGATCAAAGGATCTTCTTG
AGATCCTTTTTTTCTGCGCGTAATCTGCTGCTTGCAAACAAAAAAACCACCGCTACCAGCGGTGGTTTGT
TTGCCGGATCAAGAGCTACCAACTCTTTTTCCGAAGGTAACTGGCTTCAGCAGAGCGCAGATACCAAATA
CTGTCCTTCTAGTGTAGCCGTAGTTAGGCCACCACTTCAAGAACTCTGTAGCACCGCCTACATACCTCGC
TCTGCTAATCCTGTTACCAGTGGCTGCTGCCAGTGGCGATAAGTCGTGTCTTACCGGGTTGGACTCAAGA
CGATAGTTACCGGATAAGGCGCAGCGGTCGGGCTGAACGGGGGGTTCGTGCACACAGCCCAGCTTGGAGC
GAACGACCTACACCGAACTGAGATACCTACAGCGTGAGCTATGAGAAAGCGCCACGCTTCCCGAAGGGAG
AAAGGCGGACAGGTATCCGGTAAGCGGCAGGGTCGGAACAGGAGAGCGCACGAGGGAGCTTCCAGGGGGA
AACGCCTGGTATCTTTATAGTCCTGTCGGGTTTCGCCACCTCTGACTTGAGCGTCGATTTTTGTGATGCT
CGTCAGGGGGGCGGAGCCTATGGAAAAACGCCAGCAACGCGGCCTTTTTACGGTTCCTGGCCTTTTGCTG
GCCTTTTGCTCACATGTTCTTTCCTGCGTTATCCCCTGATTCTGTGGATAACCGTATTACCGCCTTTGAG
TGAGCTGATACCGCTCGCCGCAGCCGAACGACCGAGCGCAGCGAGTCAGTGAGCGAGGAAGCCGACGGTA
TCGGGTACCCTAAGACTGTCCGCTGCCGTCCGCGATCCGCAGTCGCGCCGACAACACGTCGACGGCGGCC
CGCGCGGTCGCGTCGGACGTGTGGCCGTAGATGTCCCCCGTGACCGCCACCGACGAATGCCCGAGGATGT
CGGCGACCGCGCGGATGTGGATGCCCGCCTCGAGCATCGCCACCGCCGCGGCGTGACGCAGGGTGTGCAC
GCCGACGCCCTCGAGGCCAACCTGCGCGGCGGCCTGCTCCACCACCCGCAACAGGTTGCGCGGATCCACC
GGGCGGCCGAACGCCGACGGGAACACCAACCCGTGGTCCTCCCACACGTTGGCCGCGCGCAGGCGTTCAG
CTAACTGGTCGGCGCGGTGCCGACGCAGCATCGACACCATGTCCGGCGTCAACGGCACCGTCCGGCGGGA
TCGTTCCGTCTTCGGCGTCGTGAGGCGCAGGCGACGCTCGACGCGGCCGACGGTGGCCACCACGCGCAGC
GACCCGGCGTCGAGGTCGACGGCGTCCCACCGAAGGGCCAACGCCTCCCCGGCGCGCAGTCCGGTCGCCG
CGATCAGCAACAGGGCGCGGTGGTAGCGGGATCCGGCGGTGGCGGCCAACAGGTCGGCCAACTGCGCGTC
GTTGATCCGCCGGACTTCCGGGCGCGACAACCCGGGCCGCTTCATGGCCGCCGCAGGGTTGCGCGCCATC
AGGCCGTCGCGCACCGCGCCGTCGAGCGCCTGGCGCAACACGGTGTAGGTCGACCGGATCGTGCTGTCGG
CGACCGCGCGCACCGGCGTCCCGTCGCGGCCCGGGCGGGTGGCCTGTTGAAGGCGCAGCACCAACGCCTC
GACATCGGATGTGCGCAGGCGGTCCAACCGGATCGCGCCGAACGGGGCGGGTTCGACGTATTGGCGCGAC
AGTGTGCCGTACAACGATTTGGTGCTGTCGGCGCGGCCGGAGACCAACAGGGTGGTGGTGCACCACCGGC
GCATCCAATCGGCCACGGTCACCGCGGCGTCACGCACCGGGGCGTCGGCGTCGAGGCGGTCGATAGCTTC
GCGCATTTTGGCCCGTACCGCCGTCTTCGTCTTGCCGTAGAACGATGCCCGGCGGCGTTCACCGGTGACC
GGGTCGTCATAGAGCAACCGGGCCTCCCAGCGCCCGTCCGGCCGGTGCCGGTATGTGCCTTCGCGGTTGC
CGCGTCGCCCCATTGCGGTGTCCTCTCGGGGGTCGCCGGGTGCGTGGGGATCCACGCCGAATAGTGCCCG
GTCGGGATAGGTGTACGGTCGCCTCCGGTCACGTCCGGGCGTCCGCGTACGCCGATTGTGTCACCGCGGC
GATCATCATTCCGTTAACGAAATCAATCTAAAGTATATATGAGTAAACTTGGTCTGACAGTTACCAATGC
TTAATCAGTGAGGCACCTATCTCAGCGATCTGTCTATTTCGTTCATCCATAGTTGCCTGACTCCCCGACG
TGGCCGACCAGCCCGTCATCGTCAACGCCTGATCCGCGGTGCGGACAGGCCGTGTCGCGACCGGCCGTGC
GGAATTAAGCCGGCCCGTACCCTGTGAATAGAGGTCCGCTGTGACACAAGAATCCCTGTTACTTCTCGAC
CGTATTGATTCGGATGATTCCTACGCGAGCCTGCGGAACGACCAGGAATTCTGGGAGCCGCTGGCCCGCC
GAGCCCTGGAGGAGCTCGGGCTGCCGGTGCCGCCGGTGCTGCGGGTGCCCGGCGAGAGCACCAACCCCGT
ACTGGTCGGCGAGCCCGACCCGGTGATCAAGCTGTTCGGCGAGCACTGGTGCGGTCCGGAGAGCCTCGCG
TCGGAGTCGGAGGCGTACGCGGTCCTGGCGGACGCCCCGGTGCCGGTGCCCCGCCTCCTCGGCCGCGGCG
AGCTGCGGCCCGGCACCGGAGCCTGGCCGTGGCCCTACCTGGTGATGAGCCGGATGACCGGCACCACCTG
GCGGTCCGCGATGGACGGCACGACCGACCGGAACGCGCTGCTCGCCCTGGCCCGCGAACTCGGCCGGGTG
CTCGGCCGGCTGCACAGGGTGCCGCTGACCGGGAACACCGTGCTCACCCCCCATTCCGAGGTCTTCCCGG
AACTGCTGCGGGAACGCCGCGCGGCGACCGTCGAGGACCACCGCGGGTGGGGCTACCTCTCGCCCCGGCT
GCTGGACCGCCTGGAGGACTGGCTGCCGGACGTGGACACGCTGCTGGCCGGCCGCGAACCCCGGTTCGTC
CACGGCGACCTGCACGGGACCAACATCTTCGTGGACCTGGCCGCGACCGAGGTCACCGGGATCGTCGACT
TCACCGACGTCTATGCGGGAGACTCCCGCTACAGCCTGGTGCAACTGCATCTCAACGCCTTCCGGGGCGA
CCGCGAGATCCTGGCCGCGCTGCTCGACGGGGCGCAGTGGAAGCGGACCGAGGACTTCGCCCGCGAACTG
CTCGCCTTCACCTTCCTGCACGACTTCGAGGTGTTCGAGGAGACCCCGCTGGATCTCTCCGGCTTCACCG
ATCCGGAGGAACTGGCGCAGTTCCTCTGGGGGCCGCCGGACACCGCCCCCGGCGCCTGACGCCCCGGGAT
AACTTCGTATAGCATACATTATACGAAGTTATATGCATTGACTAAGCTAGATACCTGAAAAAAAAAAAGC
GCCGCAGTTGCGGCGCTTTTTTTTTTCTCGACTAGTGTTTAAACTCTAGAAATATTGGATCGTCGGCACC
GTCACGGCCGTGGGAGGCGGCACGATCCGCGACGTGATGATCGGCCGCATCCCCACGGTGCTGCGCAGTG
AGCTCTACGCCATCCCGGCGTTGATCTGTGCGTTCGCACGCACAGGCCCGGTGTGAGAAGGGTCTCTGAC
GAGCGGGAGAACCCACCCGGGGTGGGCGAGTTTGTCCTGCGTGTGCTCGGTCGAGTAGGCTCTGGGAGTA
CCCGTGTGTACGACCAGCACGGCATACATCATTTCGACGCCGAGAGATTCGCCGCCCGAAATGAGCACGA
TCCGCATGCTTAAT
