>Addgene plasmid #32378 | pML1357 | addgene partial sequence | sequence record 38741 | pBR322ori-F 5'-GGGAAACGCCTGGTATCTTT-3'
CTGACTTGAGCGTCGATTTTTGTGATGCTCGTCAGGGGGGCGGAGCCTATGGAAAAACGCCAGCAACGCG
GCCTTTTTACGGTTCCTGGCCTTTTGCTGGCCTTTTGCTCACATGTTCTTTCCTGCGTTATCCCCTGATT
CTGTGGATAACCGTATTACCGCCTTTGAGTGAGCTGATACCGCTCGCCGCAGCCGAACGACCGAGCGCAG
CGAGTCAGTGAGCGAGGAAGCGGAAGAGCGCCCAATACGCAAACCGCCTCTCCCCGCGCGTTGGCCGATT
CATTA
