>Addgene plasmid #32378 | pML1357 | addgene partial sequence | sequence record 39363 | psmyc1 (CGACCAGCACGGCATACATC)
CCGAATGAGCACGATCCGCATGCTTAATTAACAGAAAGGAGGTTAATAATGTCGAAGGGCGAGGAGCTGT
TCACCGGCGTCGTCCCGATCCTGGTCGAGCTGGACGGTGACGTCAACGGCCACAAGTTCTCCGTCTCCGG
CGAGGGTGAGGGCGACGCCACCTACGGCAAGCTGACCCTGAAGTTCATCTGCACCACCGGTAAGCTGCCG
GTCCCGTGGCCGACCCTGGTCACCACCCTGACCTACGGCGTCCAGTGCTTCTCCCGCTACCCGGACCACA
TGAAGCGCCACGACTTCTTCAAGTCCGCCATGCCGGAGGGTTACGTCCAGGAGCGCACCATCTCCTTCAA
GGACGACGGTAACTACAAGACCCGTGCCGAGGTCAAGTTCGAGGGCGACACCCTGGTCAACCGCATCGAG
CTGAAGGGCATCGACTTCAAGGAGGACGGTAACATCCTGGGCCACAAGCTGGAGTACAACTACAACTCCC
ACAACGTCTACATCACCGCGGACAAGCAGAAGAACGGCATCAAGGCCAACTTCAAGACCCGCCACAACAT
CGAGGACGGTGGCGTCCAGCTAGCCGACCACTACCAGCAGAACACCCCGATCGGCGACGGCCCGGTCCTG
CTGCCGGACAACCACTACCTGTCCACCCAGTCCGCCCTGTCCAAGGACCCGAACGAGAAGCGCGACCACA
TGGTCCTGCTGGAGTTCGTC
